>Addgene plasmid #136550 | pFH131 | addgene full sequence | sequence record 271528 | Addgene NGS Result
TTCCAGCGACATATGCCATACGCCGAACTGAACTCCACCTAATGTCTTGGAGATTGTCGGATAGCGCGGA
ATAGGATTGTGCCCTCTGAGCGGATAACAATTTCACACAGGAAACAGCTATGACCATGACACATGCATCC
ACCATCGCAGACTTATCATCACTGAGCCTCCACCTAGCCTCGGTCTCAAGCGAAAAAAAAATTGTCTTCG
TCACAGCTTGTCTGTAAGCGGATGCCGGGAGCAGACAAGCCCGTCAGGGCGCGTCAGCGGGTGTTGGCGG
GTGTCGGGGCTGGCTTAACTATGCGGCATCAGAGCAGATTGTACTGAGAGTGCACCATATGCGGTGTGAA
ATACCGCACAGATGCGTAAGGAGAAAATACCGCATCAGGCGCCATTCGCCATTCAGGCTGCGCAACTGTT
GGGAAGGGCGATCGGTGCGGGCCTCTTCGCTATTACGCCAGCTGGCGAAAGGGGGATGTGCTGCAAGGCG
ATTAAGTTGGGTAACGCCAGGGTTTTCCCAGTCACGACGTTGTAAAACGACGGCCAGTGAATTCGAGCTC
GGTACCCGGGGATCCTCTAGAGTCGACCTGCAGGCATGCAAGCTTGGCGTAATCATGGTCATAGCTGTTT
CCTGTGTGAAATTGTTATCCGCTCACAATTCCACACAACATACGAGCCGGAAGCATAAAGTGTAAAGCCT
GGGGTGCCTAATGAGTGAGCTAACTCACATTAATTGCGTTGCGCTCACTGCCCGCTTTCCAGTCGGGAAA
CCTGTCGTGCCAGCTGCGAAGACAAATCTACAACAGTAGAAATTATGCCTGAGACCCAGGTCAGGCGGAA
TGGCACTTCCTTATTCCAGATGCGTGCGGATTATGCATGACTGGCCGTCGTTTTACAACGTCGTGACTGG
GAAAACCCTGGCGCTTGTGGTGGATCACAGTTATTGGAGACTTCCTTGGCCGTACGATGGGTTTTGTTTC
AGGTATCCCAACCTGGACGTCTCGTATAATGCGACAAACAACAGATAAAACGAAAGGCCCAGTCTTTCGA
CTGAGCCTTTCGTTTTATTTGGATCCACTAGTTCTAGAGCGGCGGGGGAAAGCCACGTTGTGTCTCAAAA
TCTCTGATGTTACATTGCACAAGATAAAAATATATCATCATGAACAATAAAACTGTCTGCTTACATAAAC
AGTAATACAAGGGGTGTTATGAGCCATATTCAACGGGAAACGTCTTGCTCGAGGCCGCGATTAAATTCCA
ACATGGATGCTGATTTATATGGGTATAAATGGGCTCGCGATAATGTCGGGCAATCAGGTGCGACAATCTA
TCGATTGTATGGGAAGCCCGATGCGCCAGAGTTGTTTCTGAAACATGGCAAAGGTAGCGTTGCCAATGAT
GTTACAGATGAGATGGTCAGACTAAACTGGCTGACGGAATTTATGCCTCTTCCGACCATCAAGCATTTTA
TCCGTACTCCTGATGATGCATGGTTACTCACCACTGCGATCCCCGGGAAAACAGCATTCCAGGTATTAGA
AGAATATCCTGATTCAGGTGAAAATATTGTTGATGCGCTGGCAGTGTTCCTGCGCCGGTTGCATTCGATT
CCTGTTTGTAATTGTCCTTTTAACAGCGATCGCGTATTTCGTCTCGCTCAGGCGCAATCACGAATGAATA
ACGGTTTGGTTGATGCGAGTGATTTTGATGACGAGCGTAATGGCTGGCCTGTTGAACAAGTCTGGAAAGA
AATGCATAAGCTTTTGCCATTCTCACCGGATTCAGTCGTCACTCATGGTGATTTCTCACTTGATAACCTT
ATTTTTGACGAGGGGAAATTAATAGGTTGTATTGATGTTGGACGAGTCGGAATCGCAGACCGATACCAGG
ATCTTGCCATCCTATGGAACTGCCTCGGTGAGTTTTCTCCTTCATTACAGAAACGGCTTTTTCAAAAATA
TGGTATTGATAATCCTGATATGAATAAATTGCAGTTTCATTTGATGCTCGATGAGTTTTTCTAATCAGAA
TTTGTTAATTGGTTGTAACACTGGCAGAGCGGACGATTTGAAGCCCCCTACCCATTTACGCTGACTTGAC
GGGACGGCGGCTTTGTTGAATAGAGCGTCAGACCCCGTAGAAAAGATCAAAGGATCTTCTTGAGATCCTT
TTTTTCTGCGCGTAATCTGCTGCTTGCAAACAAAAAAACCACCGCTACCAGCGGTGGTTTGTTTGCCGGA
TCAAGAGCTACCAACTCTTTTTCCGAAGGTAACTGGCTTCAGCAGAGCGCAGATACCAAATACTGTTCTT
CTAGTGTAGCCGTAGTTAGGCCACCACTTCAAGAACTCTGTAGCACCGCCTACATACCTCGCTCTGCTAA
TCCTGTTACCAGTGGCTGCTGCCAGTGGCGATAAGTCGTGTCTTACCGGGTTGGACTCAAGACGATAGTT
ACCGGATAAGGCGCAGCGGTCGGGCTGAACGGGGGGTTCGTGCACACAGCCCAGCTTGGAGCGAACGACC
TACACCGAACTGAGATACCTACAGCGTGAGCTATGAGAAAGCGCCACGCTTCCCGAAGGGAGAAAGGCGG
ACAGGTATCCGGTAAGCGGCAGGGTCGGAACAGGAGAGCGCACGAGGGAGCTTCCAGGGGGAAACGCCTG
GTATCTTTATAGTCCTGTCGGGTTTCGCCACCTCTGACTTGAGCGTCGATTTTTGTGATGCTCGTCAGGG
GGGCGGAGCCTATGGAAAAACGCCAGCAACGCGGCCTTTTTACGGTTCCTGGCCTTTTGCTGGCCTTTTG
CTCACATGTTCT
Features (pLannotate 1.2.2; 12 found; start..end, strand, type, name):
    290..389     +  misc_feature   bom (fragment): basis of mobility region from pBR322
    395..552     -  CDS            lacZα (fragment): LacZα fragment of β-galactosidase; lacZ fragment
    549..605     +  misc_feature   MCS: pUC18/19 multiple cloning site
    642..658     -  protein_bind   lac operator: The lac repressor binds to the lac operator to inhibit transcription in E. coli. This inhibition can be relieved by adding lactose or isopropyl-β-D-thiogalactopyranoside (IPTG). lac repressor encoded by lacI
    666..696     -  promoter       lac promoter: promoter for the E. coli lac operon
    711..732     -  protein_bind   CAP binding site: CAP binding activates transcription in the presence of cAMP. E. coli catabolite activator protein
    745..787     -  CDS            lacI (fragment): lac repressor; lacI; The lac repressor binds to the lac operator to inhibit transcription in E. coli. This inhibition can be relieved by adding lactose or isopropyl-β-D-thiogalactopyranoside (IPTG).
    880..923     +  CDS            lacZα (fragment): LacZα fragment of β-galactosidase; lacZ fragment
   1025..1071    -  terminator     rrnB T1 terminator: transcription terminator T1 from the E. coli rrnB gene
   1071..1093    -  misc_feature   MCS (fragment): pBluescript multiple cloning site
   1209..2024    +  CDS            KanR: aminoglycoside phosphotransferase; aph(3')-Ia; confers resistance to kanamycin in bacteria or G418 (Geneticin®) in eukaryotes
   2160..2748    +  rep_origin     ori: high-copy-number ColE1/pMB1/pBR322/pUC origin of replication
