[The description below was written by a language model from this plasmid's Addgene catalogue record and pLannotate feature annotations shown in this document.]
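Description:
pFH131 is a small (about 2.8 kb) synthetic module plasmid from a modular cloning toolkit for plant genome editing, built on the pTwist-Kan backbone. It is maintained in E. coli at high copy through a ColE1/pUC-type origin of replication and selected with kanamycin via the aph(3')-Ia aminoglycoside phosphotransferase gene (KanR). A fragment of the pBR322 basis-of-mobility region and an rrnB T1 terminator are also annotated as backbone elements.

The payload is recorded as a crRNA backbone for the FnCas12a and CmsI nucleases. It is intended to be combined with a separate OsU3 promoter module (pFH39), so this plasmid does not itself carry the plant promoter that would drive crRNA transcription; U3 promoters are RNA polymerase III promoters commonly used to express guide RNAs in plants. The automated annotation does not label the crRNA repeat or scaffold itself. What it detects within the insert region is a lac cassette: the lac promoter, lac operator and CAP binding site driving a lacZα fragment, with a pUC18/19-type multiple cloning site and short lacI and lacZα remnants alongside. In modular cloning systems a lacZα cassette of this kind usually acts as a blue/white screening placeholder that is replaced when the target-specific spacer is inserted. The record does not explicitly state that role here, nor does it name the restriction enzymes or overhangs used for assembly.

The construct serves as a cloning intermediate rather than a finished expression vector. It supplies the crRNA part for assembling Cas12a-type guide expression units that are then combined with nuclease and other modules for genome editing in plants.
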