Addgene plasmid #136550: pFH131
Purpose: crRNA backbone for FnCas12a/CmsI nucleases, combine with OsU3 promoter module (pFH39)
Depositing lab: Vladimir Nekrasov. Depositing organization: Rothamsted Research. Publication: A modular cloning toolkit for genome editing in plants. Hahn F, Korolev A, Sanjurjo Loures L, Nekrasov V. BMC Plant Biol. 2020 Apr 23;20(1):179. doi: 10.1186/s12870-020-02388-2. PubMed 32326901.
Backbone
  Vector backbone: pTwist-Kan
  Backbone manufacturer: Twist Biosciences
  Vector type: Plant Expression, CRISPR, Synthetic Biology
Growth in bacteria
  Bacterial resistance: Kanamycin, 50 μg/mL
  Growth temperature: 37°C
  Growth strain: DH5alpha
  Copy number: High Copy
Gene/Insert
  Gene/Insert name: crRNA backbone for FnCas12a/CmsI nucleases, combine with OsU3 promoter module (pFH39)
  Species: Synthetic
Terms and licenses: Academic/Nonprofit Terms; Industry Terms: Not Available to Industry
How to cite: pFH131 was a gift from Vladimir Nekrasov (Addgene plasmid # 136550 ; http://n2t.net/addgene:136550 ; RRID:Addgene_136550)
